Addgene plasmid #116765: pHAGE-NFE2L2
Purpose: Lentiviral expression of NFE2L2
Depositing lab: Gordon Mills & Kenneth Scott. Depositing organization: Baylor College of Medicine. Publication: Systematic Functional Annotation of Somatic Mutations in Cancer. Ng PK, Li J, Jeong KJ, Shao S, Chen H, Tsang YH, Sengupta S, Wang Z, Bhavana VH, Tran R, Soewito S, Minussi DC, Moreno D, Kong K, Dogruluk T, Lu H, Gao J, Tokheim C, Zhou DC, Johnson AM, Zeng J, Ip CKM, Ju Z, Wester M, Yu S, Li Y, Vellano CP, Schultz N, Karchin R, Ding L, Lu Y, Cheung LWT, Chen K, Shaw KR, Meric-Bernstam F, Scott KL, Yi S, Sahni N, Liang H, Mills GB. Cancer Cell. 2018 Mar 12;33(3):450-462.e10. doi: 10.1016/j.ccell.2018.01.021. PubMed 29533785.
Backbone
  Vector backbone: pHAGE
  Vector type: Lentiviral
Growth in bacteria
  Bacterial resistance: Ampicillin, 100 μg/mL
  Growth temperature: 37°C
  Growth strain: Stbl3
  Copy number: High Copy
Gene/Insert
  Gene/Insert name: NFE2L2
  Species: H. sapiens (human)
  Mutation: WT
  Entrez Gene: NFE2L2 (a.k.a. HEBP1, IMDDHH, NRF2, Nrf-2)
  Cloning method: Gateway Cloning
Terms and licenses: Academic/Nonprofit Terms; Industry Terms: Not Available to Industry
How to cite: pHAGE-NFE2L2 was a gift from Gordon Mills & Kenneth Scott (Addgene plasmid # 116765 ; http://n2t.net/addgene:116765 ; RRID:Addgene_116765)
