[The description below was written by a language model from this plasmid's Addgene catalogue record and pLannotate feature annotations shown in this document.]
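Description:
pHAGE-NFE2L2 is a 10,330-nt HIV-1-based lentiviral expression plasmid built on the pHAGE backbone and carrying the wild-type human NFE2L2 open reading frame (also known as NRF2). In bacteria it is maintained through a high-copy ColE1/pUC-type origin and selected with ampicillin via the β-lactamase gene. The viral portion contains a truncated 5' LTR, the Ψ packaging signal with a short gag fragment, the Rev response element for Rev-dependent nuclear export of the genomic RNA, the cPPT/CTS element, and a ΔU3 self-inactivating 3' LTR. Because the viral structural and enzymatic genes are absent apart from small gag, rev and nef remnants, particle production depends on packaging functions supplied in trans. Short lac-region, SV40 origin and SV40 poly(A) fragments in the backbone appear to be cloning remnants.

The payload is driven by the strong constitutive human EF-1α promoter. The NFE2L2 coding sequence sits between attB1 and attB2 sites, consistent with its recorded insertion by Gateway recombination. A V5 epitope tag lies just downstream of attB2, but the record does not state whether the insert lacks a stop codon, so whether the tag is actually fused to the protein is not established. An EMCV IRES follows and directs translation of EGFP from the same transcript, so transduced cells can be identified or sorted by fluorescence. A WPRE before the 3' LTR enhances transcript stability and expression. The construct is intended for stable lentiviral expression of NFE2L2 in mammalian cells. It was deposited with a study on the systematic functional annotation of somatic mutations in cancer, where a wild-type clone like this one would plausibly serve as a reference for mutant alleles.
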