Features (pLannotate 1.2.2; 27 found; start..end, strand, type, name):
    377..634     +  LTR            5' LTR (truncated): truncated 5' long terminal repeat (LTR) from HIV-1
    681..806     +  misc_feature   HIV-1 Ψ: packaging signal of human immunodeficiency virus type 1
    790..1128    +  CDS            HIV-1 gag (fragment): gag protein from human immunodeficiency virus 1; gag
   1303..1536    +  misc_feature   RRE: The Rev response element (RRE) of HIV-1 allows for Rev-dependent mRNA export from the nucleus to the cytoplasm.
   1913..2013    +  CDS            Rev (fragment): human immunodeficiency virus 1 (HIV-1) Rev protein; rev; enhances nuclear export of unspliced and incompletely spliced viral mRNAs
   2058..2175    +  misc_feature   cPPT/CTS: central polypurine tract and central termination sequence of HIV-1
   2223..3401    +  promoter       EF-1α promoter: strong constitutive promoter for human elongation factor EF-1α
   3422..3442    +  protein_bind   attB1: mutant version of attB; core recombination site for the Gateway® BP reaction BP Clonase™
   3448..5262    +  CDS            NFE2L2: NF2L2_HUMAN - Also known as NRF2 From Homo sapiens (Human).
   5267..5291    -  protein_bind   attB2: mutant version of attB; recombination site for the Gateway® BP reaction BP Clonase™
   5344..5385    +  CDS            V5 tag: epitope tag from simian virus 5
   5511..5973    +  misc_feature   IRES: internal ribosome entry site (IRES) of the encephalomyocarditis virus (EMCV)
   5987..6706    +  CDS            EGFP: the original enhanced GFP (Yang et al., 1996) mammalian codon-optimized
   6720..7308    +  misc_feature   WPRE: woodchuck hepatitis virus posttranscriptional regulatory element
   7316..7381    +  CDS            nef (fragment): NEF_HV1Z2 - Experimental evidence at protein level: Swiss-Prot protein existence level 1. Extracellular Nef protein targets CD4(+) T-lymphocytes for apoptosis by interacting with CXCR4 surface receptors. From Human immunodeficiency virus type 1 group M subtype D (isolate Z2/CDC-Z34) (HIV-1).
   7383..7616    +  LTR            3' LTR (ΔU3): self-inactivating 3' long terminal repeat (LTR) from HIV-1
   7821..7925    +  promoter       AmpR promoter: bla
   7926..8786    +  CDS            AmpR: β-lactamase; bla; confers resistance to ampicillin, carbenicillin, and related antibiotics
   8957..9545    +  rep_origin     ori: high-copy-number ColE1/pMB1/pBR322/pUC origin of replication
   9728..9782    +  CDS            lacI (fragment): lac repressor; lacI; The lac repressor binds to the lac operator to inhibit transcription in E. coli. This inhibition can be relieved by adding lactose or isopropyl-β-D-thiogalactopyranoside (IPTG).
   9788..9881    +  rep_origin     SV40 ori (fragment): SV40 origin of replication
   9906..9943    +  CDS            lacI (fragment): lac repressor; lacI; The lac repressor binds to the lac operator to inhibit transcription in E. coli. This inhibition can be relieved by adding lactose or isopropyl-β-D-thiogalactopyranoside (IPTG).
   9956..9977    +  protein_bind   CAP binding site: CAP binding activates transcription in the presence of cAMP. E. coli catabolite activator protein
   9992..10022   +  promoter       lac promoter: promoter for the E. coli lac operon
  10030..10046   +  protein_bind   lac operator: The lac repressor binds to the lac operator to inhibit transcription in E. coli. This inhibition can be relieved by adding lactose or isopropyl-β-D-thiogalactopyranoside (IPTG). lac repressor encoded by lacI
  10080..10163   +  polyA_signal   SV40 poly(A) signal (fragment): SV40 polyadenylation signal
  10330..329     +  CDS            nef (fragment) (across the origin): NEF_HV1BR - Experimental evidence at protein level: Swiss-Prot protein existence level 1. Extracellular Nef protein targets CD4(+) T-lymphocytes for apoptosis by interacting with CXCR4 surface receptors (PubMed:14990729). From Human immunodeficiency virus type 1 group M subtype B (isolate BRU/LAI) (HIV-1).
>Addgene plasmid #116765 | pHAGE-NFE2L2 | addgene full sequence | sequence record 241425 | Addgene NGS Result
TGGAAGGGCTAATTCACTCCCAAAGAAGACAAGATATCCTTGATCTGTGGATCTACCACACACAAGGCTA
CTTCCCTGATTAGCAGAACTACACACCAGGGCCAGGGGTCAGATATCCACTGACCTTTGGATGGTGCTAC
AAGCTAGTACCAGTTGAGCCAGATAAGGTAGAAGAGGCCAATAAAGGAGAGAACACCAGCTTGTTACACC
CTGTGAGCCTGCATGGGATGGATGACCCGGAGAGAGAAGTGTTAGAGTGGAGGTTTGACAGCCGCCTAGC
ATTTCATCACGTGGCCCGAGAGCTGCATCCGGAGTACTTCAAGAACTGCTGATATCGAGCTTGCTACAAG
GGACTTTCCGCTGGGGACTTTCCAGGGAGGCGTGGCCTGGGCGGGACTGGGGAGTGGCGAGCCCTCAGAT
CCTGCATATAAGCAGCTGCTTTTTGCCTGTACTGGGTCTCTCTGGTTAGACCAGATCTGAGCCTGGGAGC
TCTCTGGCTAACTAGGGAACCCACTGCTTAAGCCTCAATAAAGCTTGCCTTGAGTGCTTCAAGTAGTGTG
TGCCCGTCTGTTGTGTGACTCTGGTAACTAGAGATCCCTCAGACCCTTTTAGTCAGTGTGGAAAATCTCT
AGCAGTGGCGCCCGAACAGGGACTTGAAAGCGAAAGGGAAACCAGAGGAGCTCTCTCGACGCAGGACTCG
GCTTGCTGAAGCGCGCACGGCAAGAGGCGAGGGGCGGCGACTGGTGAGTACGCCAAAAATTTTGACTAGC
GGAGGCTAGAAGGAGAGAGATGGGTGCGAGAGCGTCAGTATTAAGCGGGGGAGAATTAGATCGCGATGGG
AAAAAATTCGGTTAAGGCCAGGGGGAAAGAAAAAATATAAATTAAAACATATAGTATGGGCAAGCAGGGA
GCTAGAACGATTCGCAGTTAATCCTGGCCTGTTAGAAACATCAGAAGGCTGTAGACAAATACTGGGACAG
CTACAACCATCCCTTCAGACAGGATCAGAAGAACTTAGATCATTATATAATACAGTAGCAACCCTCTATT
GTGTGCATCAAAGGATAGAGATAAAAGACACCAAGGAAGCTTTAGACAAGATAGAGGAAGAGCAAAACAA
AAGTAAGACCACCGCACAGCAAGCGGCCGGCCGCTGATCTTCAGACCTGGAGGAGGAGATATGAGGGACA
ATTGGAGAAGTGAATTATATAAATATAAAGTAGTAAAAATTGAACCATTAGGAGTAGCACCCACCAAGGC
AAAGAGAAGAGTGGTGCAGAGAGAAAAAAGAGCAGTGGGAATAGGAGCTTTGTTCCTTGGGTTCTTGGGA
GCAGCAGGAAGCACTATGGGCGCAGCGTCAATGACGCTGACGGTACAGGCCAGACAATTATTGTCTGGTA
TAGTGCAGCAGCAGAACAATTTGCTGAGGGCTATTGAGGCGCAACAGCATCTGTTGCAACTCACAGTCTG
GGGCATCAAGCAGCTCCAGGCAAGAATCCTGGCTGTGGAAAGATACCTAAAGGATCAACAGCTCCTGGGG
ATTTGGGGTTGCTCTGGAAAACTCATTTGCACCACTGCTGTGCCTTGGAATGCTAGTTGGAGTAATAAAT
CTCTGGAACAGATTTGGAATCACACGACCTGGATGGAGTGGGACAGAGAAATTAACAATTACACAAGCTT
AATACACTCCTTAATTGAAGAATCGCAAAACCAGCAAGAAAAGAATGAACAAGAATTATTGGAATTAGAT
AAATGGGCAAGTTTGTGGAATTGGTTTAACATAACAAATTGGCTGTGGTATATAAAATTATTCATAATGA
TAGTAGGAGGCTTGGTAGGTTTAAGAATAGTTTTTGCTGTACTTTCTATAGTGAATAGAGTTAGGCAGGG
ATATTCACCATTATCGTTTCAGACCCACCTCCCAACCCCGAGGGGACCCGACAGGCCCGAAGGAATAGAA
GAAGAAGGTGGAGAGAGAGACAGAGACAGATCCATTCGATTAGTGAACGGATCTCGACGGTATCGCCGAA
TTCACAAATGGCAGTATTCATCCACAATTTTAAAAGAAAAGGGGGGATTGGGGGGTACAGTGCAGGGGAA
AGAATAGTAGACATAATAGCAACAGACATACAAACTAAAGAATTACAAAAACAAATTACAAAAATTCAAA
ATTTTCGGGTTTATTACAGGGACAGCAGAGATCCAGTTTGGACTAGTCGTGAGGCTCCGGTGCCCGTCAG
TGGGCAGAGCGCACATCGCCCACAGTCCCCGAGAAGTTGGGGGGAGGGGTCGGCAATTGAACCGGTGCCT
AGAGAAGGTGGCGCGGGGTAAACTGGGAAAGTGATGTCGTGTACTGGCTCCGCCTTTTTCCCGAGGGTGG
GGGAGAACCGTATATAAGTGCAGTAGTCGCCGTGAACGTTCTTTTTCGCAACGGGTTTGCCGCCAGAACA
CAGGTAAGTGCCGTGTGTGGTTCCCGCGGGCCTGGCCTCTTTACGGGTTATGGCCCTTGCGTGCCTTGAA
TTACTTCCACCTGGCTGCAGTACGTGATTCTTGATCCCGAGCTTCGGGTTGGAAGTGGGTGGGAGAGTTC
GAGGCCTTGCGCTTAAGGAGCCCCTTCGCCTCGTGCTTGAGTTGAGGCCTGGCCTGGGCGCTGGGGCCGC
CGCGTGCGAATCTGGTGGCACCTTCGCGCCTGTCTCGCTGCTTTCGATAAGTCTCTAGCCATTTAAAATT
TTTGATGACCTGCTGCGACGCTTTTTTTCTGGCAAGATAGTCTTGTAAATGCGGGCCAAGATCTGCACAC
TGGTATTTCGGTTTTTGGGGCCGCGGGCGGCGACGGGGCCCGTGCGTCCCAGCGCACATGTTCGGCGAGG
CGGGGCCTGCGAGCGCGGCCACCGAGAATCGGACGGGGGTAGTCTCAAGCTGGCCGGCCTGCTCTGGTGC
CTGGCCTCGCGCCGCCGTGTATCGCCCCGCCCTGGGCGGCAAGGCTGGCCCGGTCGGCACCAGTTGCGTG
AGCGGAAAGATGGCCGCTTCCCGGCCCTGCTGCAGGGAGCTCAAAATGGAGGACGCGGCGCTCGGGAGAG
CGGGCGGGTGAGTCACCCACACAAAGGAAAAGGGCCTTTCCGTCCTCAGCCGTCGCTTCATGTGACTCCA
CGGAGTACCGGGCGCCGTCCAGGCACCTCGATTAGTTCTCGAGCTTTTGGAGTACGTCGTCTTTAGGTTG
GGGGGAGGGGTTTTATGCGATGGAGTTTCCCCACACTGAGTGGGTGGAGACTGAAGTTAGGCCAGCTTGG
CACTTGATGTAATTCTCCTTGGAATTTGCCCTTTTTGAGTTTGGATCTTGGTTCATTCTCAAGCCTCAGA
CAGTGGTTCAAAGTTTTTTTCTTCCATTTCAGGTGTCGTGAAGCGGCCCTGCAGATATCAACAAGTTTGT
ACAAAAAAGCAGGCACCATGATGGACTTGGAGCTGCCGCCGCCGGGACTCCCGTCCCAGCAGGACATGGA
TTTGATTGACATACTTTGGAGGCAAGATATAGATCTTGGAGTAAGTCGAGAAGTATTTGACTTCAGTCAG
CGACGGAAAGAGTATGAGCTGGAAAAACAGAAAAAACTTGAAAAGGAAAGACAAGAACAACTCCAAAAGG
AGCAAGAGAAAGCCTTTTTCGCTCAGTTACAACTAGATGAAGAGACAGGTGAATTTCTCCCAATTCAGCC
AGCCCAGCACATCCAGTCAGAAACCAGTGGATCTGCCAACTACTCCCAGGTTGCCCACATTCCCAAATCA
GATGCTTTGTACTTTGATGACTGCATGCAGCTTTTGGCGCAGACATTCCCGTTTGTAGATGACAATGAGG
TTTCTTCGGCTACGTTTCAGTCACTTGTTCCTGATATTCCCGGTCACATCGAGAGCCCAGTCTTCATTGC
TACTAATCAGGCTCAGTCACCTGAAACTTCTGTTGCTCAGGTAGCCCCTGTTGATTTAGACGGTATGCAA
CAGGACATTGAGCAAGTTTGGGAGGAGCTATTATCCATTCCTGAGTTACAGTGTCTTAATATTGAAAATG
ACAAGCTGGTTGAGACTACCATGGTTCCAAGTCCAGAAGCCAAACTGACAGAAGTTGACAATTATCATTT
TTACTCATCTATACCCTCAATGGAAAAAGAAGTAGGTAACTGTAGTCCACATTTTCTTAATGCTTTTGAG
GATTCCTTCAGCAGCATCCTCTCCACAGAAGACCCCAACCAGTTGACAGTGAACTCATTAAATTCAGATG
CCACAGTCAACACAGATTTTGGTGATGAATTTTATTCTGCTTTCATAGCTGAGCCCAGTATCAGCAACAG
CATGCCCTCACCTGCTACTTTAAGCCATTCACTCTCTGAACTTCTAAATGGGCCCATTGATGTTTCTGAT
CTATCACTTTGCAAAGCTTTCAACCAAAACCACCCTGAAAGCACAGCAGAATTCAATGATTCTGACTCCG
GCATTTCACTAAACACAAGTCCCAGTGTGGCATCACCAGAACACTCAGTGGAATCTTCCAGCTATGGAGA
CACACTACTTGGCCTCAGTGATTCTGAAGTGGAAGAGCTAGATAGTGCCCCTGGAAGTGTCAAACAGAAT
GGTCCTAAAACACCAGTACATTCTTCTGGGGATATGGTACAACCCTTGTCACCATCTCAGGGGCAGAGCA
CTCACGTGCATGATGCCCAATGTGAGAACACACCAGAGAAAGAATTGCCTGTAAGTCCTGGTCATCGGAA
AACCCCATTCACAAAAGACAAACATTCAAGCCGCTTGGAGGCTCATCTCACAAGAGATGAACTTAGGGCA
AAAGCTCTCCATATCCCATTCCCTGTAGAAAAAATCATTAACCTCCCTGTTGTTGACTTCAACGAAATGA
TGTCCAAAGAGCAGTTCAATGAAGCTCAACTTGCATTAATTCGGGATATACGTAGGAGGGGTAAGAATAA
AGTGGCTGCTCAGAATTGCAGAAAAAGAAAACTGGAAAATATAGTAGAACTAGAGCAAGATTTAGATCAT
TTGAAAGATGAAAAAGAAAAATTGCTCAAAGAAAAAGGAGAAAATGACAAAAGCCTTCACCTACTGAAAA
AACAACTCAGCACCTTATATCTCGAAGTTTTCAGCATGCTACGTGATGAAGATGGAAAACCTTATTCTCC
TAGTGAATACTCCCTGCAGCAAACAAGAGATGGCAATGTTTTCCTTGTTCCCAAAAGTAAGAAGCCAGAT
GTTAAGAAAAACTAGAACCCAGCTTTCTTGTACAAAGTGGTTGATATCCAGCACAGTGGCGGCCGCTCGA
GTCTAGAGGGCCCGCGGTTCGAAGGTAAGCCTATCCCTAACCCTCTCCTCGGTCTCGATTCTACGCGTAC
CGGTTAGTAATGAGATCCCTCCCCCCCCCNTAACGTTACTGGCCGAAGCCGCTTGGAATAAGGCCGGTGT
GCGTTTGTCTATATGTTATTTTCCACCATATTGCCGTCTTTTGGCAATGTGAGGGCCCGGAAACCTGGCC
CTGTCTTCTTGACGAGCATTCCTAGGGGTCTTTCCCCTCTCGCCAAAGGAATGCAAGGTCTGTTGAATGT
CGTGAAGGAAGCAGTTCCTCTGGAAGCTTCTTGAAGACAAACAACGTCTGTAGCGACCCTTTGCAGGCAG
CGGAACCCCCCACCTGGCGACAGGTGCCTCTGCGGCCAAAAGCCACGTGTATAAGATACACCTGCAAAGG
CGGCACAACCCCAGTGCCACGTTGTGAGTTGGATAGTTGTGGAAAGAGTCAAATGGCTCTCCTCAAGCGT
ATTCAACAAGGGGCTGAAGGATGCCCAGAAGGTACCCCATTGTATGGGATCTGATCTGGGGCCTCGGTGC
ACATGCTTTACATGTGTTTAGTCGAGGTTAAAAAAACGTCTAGGCCCCCCGAACCACGGGGACGTGGTTT
TCCTTTGAAAAACACGATGATAATATGGCCACACATATGGTGAGCAAGGGCGAGGAGCTGTTCACCGGGG
TGGTGCCCATCCTGGTCGAGCTGGACGGCGACGTAAACGGCCACAAGTTCAGCGTGTCCGGCGAGGGCGA
GGGCGATGCCACCTACGGCAAGCTGACCCTGAAGTTCATCTGCACCACCGGCAAGCTGCCCGTGCCCTGG
CCCACCCTCGTGACCACCCTGACCTACGGCGTGCAGTGCTTCAGCCGCTACCCCGACCACATGAAGCAGC
ACGACTTCTTCAAGTCCGCCATGCCCGAAGGCTACGTCCAGGAGCGCACCATCTTCTTCAAGGACGACGG
CAACTACAAGACCCGCGCCGAGGTGAAGTTCGAGGGCGACACCCTGGTGAACCGCATCGAGCTGAAGGGC
ATCGACTTCAAGGAGGACGGCAACATCCTGGGGCACAAGCTGGAGTACAACTACAACAGCCACAACGTCT
ATATCATGGCCGACAAGCAGAAGAACGGCATCAAGGTGAACTTCAAGATCCGCCACAACATCGAGGACGG
CAGCGTGCAGCTCGCCGACCACTACCAGCAGAACACCCCCATCGGCGACGGCCCCGTGCTGCTGCCCGAC
AACCACTACCTGAGCACCCAGTCCGCCCTGAGCAAAGACCCCAACGAGAAGCGCGATCACATGGTCCTGC
TGGAGTTCGTGACCGCCGCCGGGATCACTCTCGGCATGGACGAGCTGTACAAGTAAATCGATAGATCCTA
ATCAACCTCTGGATTACAAAATTTGTGAAAGATTGACTGGTATTCTTAACTATGTTGCTCCTTTTACGCT
ATGTGGATACGCTGCTTTAATGCCTTTGTATCATGCTATTGCTTCCCGTATGGCTTTCATTTTCTCCTCC
TTGTATAAATCCTGGTTGCTGTCTCTTTATGAGGAGTTGTGGCCCGTTGTCAGGCAACGTGGCGTGGTGT
GCACTGTGTTTGCTGACGCAACCCCCACTGGTTGGGGCATTGCCACCACCTGTCAGCTCCTTTCCGGGAC
TTTCGCTTTCCCCCTCCCTATTGCCACGGCGGAACTCATCGCCGCCTGCCTTGCCCGCTGCTGGACAGGG
GCTCGGCTGTTGGGCACTGACAATTCCGTGGTGTTGTCGGGGAAATCATCGTCCTTTCCTTGGCTGCTCG
CCTGTGTTGCCACCTGGATTCTGCGCGGGACGTCCTTCTGCTACGTCCCTTCGGCCCTCAATCCAGCGGA
CCTTCCTTCCCGCGGCCTGCTGCCGGCTCTGCGGCCTCTTCCGCGTCTTCGCCTTCGCCCTCAGACGAGT
CGGATCTCCCTTTGGGCCGCCTCCCCGCCTGAGATCCTTTAAGACCAATGACTTACAAGGCAGCTGTAGA
TCTTAGCCACTTTTTAAAAGAAAAGGGGGGACTGGAAGGGCTAATTCACTCCCAACGAAGACAAGATCTG
CTTTTTGCTTGTACTGGGTCTCTCTGGTTAGACCAGATCTGAGCCTGGGAGCTCTCTGGCTAACTAGGGA
ACCCACTGCTTAAGCCTCAATAAAGCTTGCCTTGAGTGCTTCAAGTAGTGTGTGCCCGTCTGTTGTGTGA
CTCTGGTAACTAGAGATCCCTCAGACCCTTTTAGTCAGTGTGGAAAATCTCTAGCAGTAGTAGTTCATGT
CATCTTATTATTCAGTATTTATAACTTGCAAAGAAATGAATATCAGAGAGTGAGAGGCCCGGGTTAATTA
AGGAAAGGGCTAGATCATTCTTGAAGACGAAAGGGCCTCGTGATACGCCTATTTTTATAGGTTAATGTCA
TGATAATAATGGTTTCTTAGACGTCAGGTGGCACTTTTCGGGGAAATGTGCGCGGAACCCCTATTTGTTT
ATTTTTCTAAATACATTCAAATATGTATCCGCTCATGAGACAATAACCCTGATAAATGCTTCAATAATAT
TGAAAAAGGAAGAGTATGAGTATTCAACATTTCCGTGTCGCCCTTATTCCCTTTTTTGCGGCATTTTGCC
TTCCTGTTTTTGCTCACCCAGAAACGCTGGTGAAAGTAAAAGATGCTGAAGATCAGTTGGGTGCACGAGT
GGGTTACATCGAACTGGATCTCAACAGCGGTAAGATCCTTGAGAGTTTTCGCCCCGAAGAACGTTTTCCA
ATGATGAGCACTTTTAAAGTTCTGCTATGTGGCGCGGTATTATCCCGTGTTGACGCCGGGCAAGAGCAAC
TCGGTCGCCGCATACACTATTCTCAGAATGACTTGGTTGAGTACTCACCAGTCACAGAAAAGCATCTTAC
GGATGGCATGACAGTAAGAGAATTATGCAGTGCTGCCATAACCATGAGTGATAACACTGCGGCCAACTTA
CTTCTGACAACGATCGGAGGACCGAAGGAGCTAACCGCTTTTTTGCACAACATGGGGGATCATGTAACTC
GCCTTGATCGTTGGGAACCGGAGCTGAATGAAGCCATACCAAACGACGAGCGTGACACCACGATGCCTGT
AGCAATGGCAACAACGTTGCGCAAACTATTAACTGGCGAACTACTTACTCTAGCTTCCCGGCAACAATTA
ATAGACTGGATGGAGGCGGATAAAGTTGCAGGACCACTTCTGCGCTCGGCCCTTCCGGCTGGCTGGTTTA
TTGCTGATAAATCTGGAGCCGGTGAGCGTGGGTCTCGCGGTATCATTGCAGCACTGGGGCCAGATGGTAA
GCCCTCCCGTATCGTAGTTATCTACACGACGGGGAGTCAGGCAACTATGGATGAACGAAATAGACAGATC
GCTGAGATAGGTGCCTCACTGATTAAGCATTGGTAACTGTCAGACCAAGTTTACTCATATATACTTTAGA
TTGATTTAAAACTTCATTTTTAATTTAAAAGGATCTAGGTGAAGATCCTTTTTGATAATCTCATGACCAA
AATCCCTTAACGTGAGTTTTCGTTCCACTGAGCGTCAGACCCCGTAGAAAAGATCAAAGGATCTTCTTGA
GATCCTTTTTTTCTGCGCGTAATCTGCTGCTTGCAAACAAAAAAACCACCGCTACCAGCGGTGGTTTGTT
TGCCGGATCAAGAGCTACCAACTCTTTTTCCGAAGGTAACTGGCTTCAGCAGAGCGCAGATACCAAATAC
TGTTCTTCTAGTGTAGCCGTAGTTAGGCCACCACTTCAAGAACTCTGTAGCACCGCCTACATACCTCGCT
CTGCTAATCCTGTTACCAGTGGCTGCTGCCAGTGGCGATAAGTCGTGTCTTACCGGGTTGGACTCAAGAC
GATAGTTACCGGATAAGGCGCAGCGGTCGGGCTGAACGGGGGGTTCGTGCACACAGCCCAGCTTGGAGCG
AACGACCTACACCGAACTGAGATACCTACAGCGTGAGCTATGAGAAAGCGCCACGCTTCCCGAAGGGAGA
AAGGCGGACAGGTATCCGGTAAGCGGCAGGGTCGGAACAGGAGAGCGCACGAGGGAGCTTCCAGGGGGAA
ACGCCTGGTATCTTTATAGTCCTGTCGGGTTTCGCCACCTCTGACTTGAGCGTCGATTTTTGTGATGCTC
GTCAGGGGGGCGGAGCCTATGGAAAAACGCCAGCAACGCGGCCTTTTTACGGTTCCTGGCCTTTTGCTGG
CCTTTTGCTCACATGTTCTTTCCTGCGTTATCCCCTGATTCTGTGGATAACCGTATTACCGCCTTTGAGT
GAGCTGATACCGCTCGCCGCAGCCGAACGACCGAGCGCAGCGAGTCAGTGAGCGAGGAAGCGGAAGAGCG
CCCAATACGCAAACCGCCTCTCCCCGCGCGTTGGCCGATTCATTAATGCAGCAAGCTCATGGCTGACTAA
TTTTTTTTATTTATGCAGAGGCCGAGGCCGCCTCGGCCTCTGAGCTATTCCAGAAGTAGTGAGGAGGCTT
TTTTGGAGGCCTAGGCTTTTGCAAAAAGCTCCCCGTGGCACGACAGGTTTCCCGACTGGAAAGCGGGCAG
TGAGCGCAACGCAATTAATGTGAGTTAGCTCACTCATTAGGCACCCCAGGCTTTACACTTTATGCTTCCG
GCTCGTATGTTGTGTGGAATTGTGAGCGGATAACAATTTCACACAGGAAACAGCTATGACATGATTACGA
ATTTCACAAATAAAGCATTTTTTTCACTGCATTCTAGTTGTGGTTTGTCCAAACTCATCAATGTATCTTA
TCATGTCTGGATCAACTGGATAACTCAAGCTAACCAAAATCATCCCAAACTTCCCACCCCATACCCTATT
ACCACTGCCAATTACCTGTGGTTTCATTTACTCTAAACCTGTGATTCCTCTGAATTATTTTCATTTTAAA
GAAATTGTATTTGTTAAATATGTACTACAAACTTAGTAGT
