>Addgene plasmid #116765 | pHAGE-NFE2L2 | depositor partial sequence | sequence record 219640 | insert
ATGATGGACTTGGAGCTGCCGCCGCCGGGACTCCCGTCCCAGCAGGACATGGATTTGATTGACATACTTT
GGAGGCAAGATATAGATCTTGGAGTAAGTCGAGAAGTATTTGACTTCAGTCAGCGACGGAAAGAGTATGA
GCTGGAAAAACAGAAAAAACTTGAAAAGGAAAGACAAGAACAACTCCAAAAGGAGCAAGAGAAAGCCTTT
TTCGCTCAGTTACAACTAGATGAAGAGACAGGTGAATTTCTCCCAATTCAGCCAGCCCAGCACATCCAGT
CAGAAACCAGTGGATCTGCCAACTACTCCCAGGTTGCCCACATTCCCAAATCAGATGCTTTGTACTTTGA
TGACTGCATGCAGCTTTTGGCGCAGACATTCCCGTTTGTAGATGACAATGAGGTTTCTTCGGCTACGTTT
CAGTCACTTGTTCCTGATATTCCCGGTCACATCGAGAGCCCAGTCTTCATTGCTACTAATCAGGCTCAGT
CACCTGAAACTTCTGTTGCTCAGGTAGCCCCTGTTGATTTAGACGGTATGCAACAGGACATTGAGCAAGT
TTGGGAGGAGCTATTATCCATTCCTGAGTTACAGTGTCTTAATATTGAAAATGACAAGCTGGTTGAGACT
ACCATGGTTCCAAGTCCAGAAGCCAAACTGACAGAAGTTGACAATTATCATTTTTACTCATCTATACCCT
CAATGGAAAAAGAAGTAGGTAACTGTAGTCCACATTTTCTTAATGCTTTTGAGGATTCCTTCAGCAGCAT
CCTCTCCACAGAAGACCCCAACCAGTTGACAGTGAACTCATTAAATTCAGATGCCACAGTCAACACAGAT
TTTGGTGATGAATTTTATTCTGCTTTCATAGCTGAGCCCAGTATCAGCAACAGCATGCCCTCACCTGCTA
CTTTAAGCCATTCACTCTCTGAACTTCTAAATGGGCCCATTGATGTTTCTGATCTATCACTTTGCAAAGC
TTTCAACCAAAACCACCCTGAAAGCACAGCAGAATTCAATGATTCTGACTCCGGCATTTCACTAAACACA
AGTCCCAGTGTGGCATCACCAGAACACTCAGTGGAATCTTCCAGCTATGGAGACACACTACTTGGCCTCA
GTGATTCTGAAGTGGAAGAGCTAGATAGTGCCCCTGGAAGTGTCAAACAGAATGGTCCTAAAACACCAGT
ACATTCTTCTGGGGATATGGTACAACCCTTGTCACCATCTCAGGGGCAGAGCACTCACGTGCATGATGCC
CAATGTGAGAACACACCAGAGAAAGAATTGCCTGTAAGTCCTGGTCATCGGAAAACCCCATTCACAAAAG
ACAAACATTCAAGCCGCTTGGAGGCTCATCTCACAAGAGATGAACTTAGGGCAAAAGCTCTCCATATCCC
ATTCCCTGTAGAAAAAATCATTAACCTCCCTGTTGTTGACTTCAACGAAATGATGTCCAAAGAGCAGTTC
AATGAAGCTCAACTTGCATTAATTCGGGATATACGTAGGAGGGGTAAGAATAAAGTGGCTGCTCAGAATT
GCAGAAAAAGAAAACTGGAAAATATAGTAGAACTAGAGCAAGATTTAGATCATTTGAAAGATGAAAAAGA
AAAATTGCTCAAAGAAAAAGGAGAAAATGACAAAAGCCTTCACCTACTGAAAAAACAACTCAGCACCTTA
TATCTCGAAGTTTTCAGCATGCTACGTGATGAAGATGGAAAACCTTATTCTCCTAGTGAATACTCCCTGC
AGCAAACAAGAGATGGCAATGTTTTCCTTGTTCCCAAAAGTAAGAAGCCAGATGTTAAGAAAAACTAG
